Addgene plasmid #227614: pcDNA3.1-SLC25A46-P2A-Electra1 (pAH9)
Purpose: Overexpression of SLC25A46 in mammalian cell lines
Depositing lab: Luke Chao. Depositing organization: Massachusetts General Hospital. Publication: Identification of SLC25A46 interaction interfaces with mitochondrial membrane fusogens Opa1 and Mfn2. Boopathy S, Luce BE, Lugo CM, Hakim P, McDonald J, Kim HL, Ponce J, Ueberheide BM, Chao LH. J Biol Chem. 2024 Aug 31:107740. doi: 10.1016/j.jbc.2024.107740. PubMed 39222684.
Backbone
  Vector backbone: pcDNA3.1(+)
  Vector type: Mammalian Expression
Growth in bacteria
  Bacterial resistance: Ampicillin, 100 μg/mL
  Growth temperature: 37°C
  Growth strain: DH5alpha
  Copy number: High Copy
Gene/Insert
  Gene/Insert name: SLC25A46
  Species: H. sapiens (human)
  Entrez Gene: SLC25A46 (a.k.a. HMSN6B, PCH1E)
  Promoter: CMV, T7
  Tag / fusion protein: P2A-mElectra1 (C terminal on insert)
  Cloning method: Gibson Cloning
Terms and licenses: Academic/Nonprofit Terms; Industry Terms: Not Available to Industry
How to cite: pcDNA3.1-SLC25A46-P2A-Electra1 (pAH9) was a gift from Luke Chao (Addgene plasmid # 227614 ; http://n2t.net/addgene:227614 ; RRID:Addgene_227614)
