[The description below was written by a language model from this plasmid's Addgene catalogue record and pLannotate feature annotations shown in this document.]
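Description:
pcDNA3.1-SLC25A46-P2A-Electra1 (pAH9) is a mammalian expression plasmid built on the pcDNA3.1(+) backbone for overexpressing human SLC25A46, an outer mitochondrial membrane member of the solute carrier 25 family implicated in mitochondrial dynamics. The sequenced record is 7,393 nt. In bacteria it replicates from a high-copy ColE1/pUC-type origin and is selected with ampicillin through the β-lactamase gene and its native promoter. An f1 origin is also present, along with small backbone remnants (lac promoter/operator, bom and lacI fragments) that play no role in the payload.

The expression cassette is driven by the CMV immediate early enhancer and promoter, with a T7 promoter just upstream of the insert that allows in vitro transcription. The SLC25A46 coding sequence is followed by a short gap consistent with the catalogued P2A peptide, then a fluorescent protein reading frame and the bovine growth hormone polyadenylation signal. The catalogue identifies the downstream protein as mElectra1, whereas the automated annotation labels this region mRuby3. This most likely reflects sequence similarity to a related protein in the annotation database rather than a different reporter, though the record does not resolve the point. Because P2A causes ribosomal skipping, SLC25A46 and the fluorescent protein are produced as separate polypeptides from one transcript, so fluorescence marks transfected cells without a bulky fusion on SLC25A46, which retains only the short P2A remnant at its C terminus. A separate SV40 promoter-driven neomycin resistance cassette with an SV40 poly(A) signal permits G418 selection of stable mammalian lines. The associated work concerns SLC25A46 interactions with the mitochondrial fusion proteins Opa1 and Mfn2.
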