Features (pLannotate 1.2.2; 21 found; start..end, strand, type, name):
     28..80      -  misc_feature   bom (fragment): basis of mobility region from pBR322
    235..614     +  enhancer       CMV enhancer: human cytomegalovirus immediate early enhancer
    615..818     +  promoter       CMV promoter: human cytomegalovirus (CMV) immediate early promoter
    814..847     +  LTR            5' LTR (truncated) (fragment): truncated 5' long terminal repeat (LTR) from HIV-1
    863..881     +  promoter       T7 promoter: promoter for bacteriophage T7 RNA polymerase
    907..2160    +  CDS            SLC25A46: S2546_HUMAN - Also known as TB1. Experimental evidence at protein level: Swiss-Prot protein existence level 1. May play a role in mitochondrial dynamics by controlling mitochondrial membrane fission. From Homo sapiens (Human).
   2239..2949    +  CDS            mRuby3: monomeric red fluorescent protein derived from mRuby2, with improved brightness and photostability (Bajar et al., 2016)
   2990..3214    +  polyA_signal   bGH poly(A) signal: bovine growth hormone polyadenylation signal
   3218..3239    +  promoter       SV40 promoter (fragment): SV40 enhancer and early promoter
   3260..3688    +  rep_origin     f1 ori (sequence partly withheld): f1 bacteriophage origin of replication; arrow indicates direction of (+) strand synthesis
   3702..4031    +  promoter       SV40 promoter: SV40 enhancer and early promoter
   4098..4889    +  CDS            neo: KKA2_KLEPN - Also known as kan, nptII. Experimental evidence at protein level: Swiss-Prot protein existence level 1. Resistance to kanamycin, neomycin, paromomycin, ribostamycin, butirosin and gentamicin B. From Klebsiella pneumoniae.
   4913..5071    +  CDS            ble (fragment): BLE_KLEPN - Experimental evidence at protein level: Swiss-Prot protein existence level 1. Binding protein with a strong affinity to the bleomycin family of antibiotics. Binds to CL990; an antimitotic-antibiotic compound. From Klebsiella pneumoniae.
   5066..5187    +  polyA_signal   SV40 poly(A) signal: SV40 polyadenylation signal
   5260..5276    -  protein_bind   lac operator: The lac repressor binds to the lac operator to inhibit transcription in E. coli. This inhibition can be relieved by adding lactose or isopropyl-β-D-thiogalactopyranoside (IPTG). lac repressor encoded by lacI
   5284..5314    -  promoter       lac promoter: promoter for the E. coli lac operon
   5329..5350    -  protein_bind   CAP binding site: CAP binding activates transcription in the presence of cAMP. E. coli catabolite activator protein
   5363..5455    -  CDS            lacI (fragment): lac repressor; lacI; The lac repressor binds to the lac operator to inhibit transcription in E. coli. This inhibition can be relieved by adding lactose or isopropyl-β-D-thiogalactopyranoside (IPTG).
   5638..6226    -  rep_origin     ori: high-copy-number ColE1/pMB1/pBR322/pUC origin of replication
   6397..7257    -  CDS            AmpR: β-lactamase; bla; confers resistance to ampicillin, carbenicillin, and related antibiotics
   7258..7362    -  promoter       AmpR promoter: bla
>Addgene plasmid #227614 | pcDNA3.1-SLC25A46-P2A-Electra1 (pAH9) | addgene full sequence | sequence record 452441 | Addgene NGS Result
GACGGATCGGGAGATCTCCCGATCCCCTATGGTGCACTCTCAGTACAATCTGCTCTGATGCCGCATAGTT
AAGCCAGTATCTGCTCCCTGCTTGTGTGTTGGAGGTCGCTGAGTAGTGCGCGAGCAAAATTTAAGCTACA
ACAAGGCAAGGCTTGACCGACAATTGCATGAAGAATCTGCTTAGGGTTAGGCGTTTTGCGCTGCTTCGCG
ATGTACGGGCCAGATATACGCGTTGACATTGATTATTGACTAGTTATTAATAGTAATCAATTACGGGGTC
ATTAGTTCATAGCCCATATATGGAGTTCCGCGTTACATAACTTACGGTAAATGGCCCGCCTGGCTGACCG
CCCAACGACCCCCGCCCATTGACGTCAATAATGACGTATGTTCCCATAGTAACGCCAATAGGGACTTTCC
ATTGACGTCAATGGGTGGAGTATTTACGGTAAACTGCCCACTTGGCAGTACATCAAGTGTATCATATGCC
AAGTACGCCCCCTATTGACGTCAATGACGGTAAATGGCCCGCCTGGCATTATGCCCAGTACATGACCTTA
TGGGACTTTCCTACTTGGCAGTACATCTACGTATTAGTCATCGCTATTACCATGGTGATGCGGTTTTGGC
AGTACATCAATGGGCGTGGATAGCGGTTTGACTCACGGGGATTTCCAAGTCTCCACCCCATTGACGTCAA
TGGGAGTTTGTTTTGGCACCAAAATCAACGGGACTTTCCAAAATGTCGTAACAACTCCGCCCCATTGACG
CAAATGGGCGGTAGGCGTGTACGGTGGGAGGTCTATATAAGCAGAGCTCTCTGGCTAACTAGAGAACCCA
CTGCTTACTGGCTTATCGAAATTAATACGACTCACTATAGGGAGACCCAAGCTGGCTAGCGCCACCATGC
ACCCCCGGAGACCTGACGGCTTCGATGGACTGGGATACAGGGGAGGAGCAAGAGACGAGCAGGGATTCGG
AGGAGCATTTCCAGCACGGAGCTTTTCCACCGGAAGCGACCTGGGACACTGGGTGACCACACCACCTGAT
ATCCCCGGCTCCAGAAACCTGCACTGGGGCGAGAAGTCTCCACCCTACGGCGTGCCTACCACAAGCACCC
CATATGAGGGCCCCACAGAGGAGCCTTTCAGCTCCGGAGGAGGAGGATCTGTGCAGGGACAGTCTAGCGA
GCAGCTGAATAGGTTCGCAGGATTTGGAATCGGACTGGCATCCCTGTTTACAGAGAACGTGCTGGCCCAC
CCTTGCATCGTGCTGAGGCGCCAGTGTCAAGTGAATTACCACGCCCAGCACTATCACCTGACCCCTTTCA
CAGTGATCAACATCATGTACTCTTTTAATAAGACCCAGGGACCAAGGGCCCTGTGGAAGGGAATGGGCAG
CACCTTCATCGTGCAGGGAGTGACACTGGGAGCAGAGGGCATCATCTCCGAGTTTACACCTCTGCCACGC
GAGGTGCTGCACAAGTGGAGCCCAAAGCAGATCGGCGAGCACCTGCTGCTGAAGTCCCTGACCTACGTGG
TGGCCATGCCCTTCTATTCTGCCAGCCTGATCGAGACCGTGCAGAGCGAGATCATCCGGGACAATACAGG
CATCCTGGAGTGCGTGAAGGAGGGCATCGGCAGAGTGATCGGCATGGGCGTGCCACACTCTAAGCGCCTG
CTGCCCCTGCTGAGCCTGATCTTCCCTACCGTGCTGCACGGCGTGCTGCACTACATCATCTCCTCTGTGA
TCCAGAAGTTTGTGCTGCTGATCCTGAAGAGGAAGACCTACAACTCCCACCTGGCCGAGTCCACATCTCC
AGTGCAGTCTATGCTGGACGCCTATTTCCCCGAGCTGATCGCCAATTTTGCCGCCAGCCTGTGCTCCGAT
GTGATCCTGTATCCTCTGGAGACAGTGCTGCACAGGCTGCACATCCAGGGCACCCGCACAATCATCGACA
ACACCGATCTGGGCTACGAGGTGCTGCCAATCAATACACAGTATGAGGGCATGCGGGATTGTATCAACAC
CATCAGACAGGAGGAGGGCGTGTTCGGCTTTTACAAGGGCTTTGGCGCCGTGATCATCCAGTATACCCTG
CACGCCGCCGTGCTGCAGATCACCAAGATCATCTACTCCACACTGCTGCAGAACAATATCGGATCCGGAA
GCGGAGCTACTAACTTCAGCCTGCTGAAGCAGGCTGGAGACGTGGAGGAGAACCCTGGACCTGAATTCAT
GGTGTCTAAGGGCGAAGAGCTGATCGAGGAAAATATGCGTATGAAGGTGGTCATGGAAGGTTCGGTCAAC
GGCCACCAATTCAAATGCACAGGTGAAGGAGAAGGCAGACCGTACGAGGGAGTGCAAACCATGAGGATCA
AAGTCATCGAGGGAGGACCCCTGCCATTTGCCTTTGACATTCTTGCCACGTCGTTCCTGTTCGGCAGCAA
GACCTTTATCAAGTACCCGGCCGACATCCCTGATTTCTTCAAACAGTCCTTTCCTGAGGGCTTTACTTGG
GAAAGAGTTACGAGATACGAAGATGGTGGAGTCGTCACCGTCACGCAGGACACCAGCCTTGAGGATGGGG
GGCTCGTCTACAACGTCAAGGTCAGAGGGGTAAACTTTCCCTCCAATGGTCCCGTGATGCAGAAGAAGAC
CGAGGGTTGGGAGCCTTTCACAGAGATGATGTATCCAGCAAATGGTGGTCTGAGAGGATATACCGACATC
GCACTGAAAGTTGATGGTGATGGCCATCTGCACGCCAACATCGTGACAACTTACAGGTCAAAAAAGACCG
TCGGGGACATCAAGATGCCCGGTGTCCATGCCGTTGATTACCGCCTGGAAAGGGTCGAAGAGAGTGACAA
TGAAACCTACGTAGTGCTAAGAGAAGTGGCAGTTGCCAAATACAGCAACCTTGGTGGTGGCATGGACGAG
CTGTACAAGTAATCTAGAGGGCCCGTTTAAACCCGCTGATCAGCCTCGACTGTGCCTTCTAGTTGCCAGC
CATCTGTTGTTTGCCCCTCCCCCGTGCCTTCCTTGACCCTGGAAGGTGCCACTCCCACTGTCCTTTCCTA
ATAAAATGAGGAAATTGCATCGCATTGTCTGAGTAGGTGTCATTCTATTCTGGGGGGTGGGGTGGGGCAG
GACAGCAAGGGGGAGGATTGGGAAGACAATAGCAGGCATGCTGGGGATGCGGTGGGCTCTATGGCTTCTG
AGGCGGAAAGAACCAGCTGGGGCTCTAGGGGGTATCCCC
[124 nt withheld, positions 3260-3383]
C
[91 nt withheld, positions 3385-3475]
A
[49 nt withheld, positions 3477-3525]
CCTTTGACGTTGGAGTCCACGTTCTTT
[37 nt withheld, positions 3553-3589]
ACCCTATCTCGGTCTATTCTTTTGATTTATAAGGGATTTTGCCGATTTCGGCCTATTGGTTAAAAAATGA
GCTGATTTAACAAAAATTTAACGCGAATTAATTCTGTGGAATGTGTGTCAGTTAGGGTGTGGAAAGTCCC
CAGGCTCCCCAGCAGGCAGAAGTATGCAAAGCATGCATCTCAATTAGTCAGCAACCAGGTGTGGAAAGTC
CCCAGGCTCCCCAGCAGGCAGAAGTATGCAAAGCATGCATCTCAATTAGTCAGCAACCATAGTCCCGCCC
CTAACTCCGCCCATCCCGCCCCTAACTCCGCCCAGTTCCGCCCATTCTCCGCCCCATGGCTGACTAATTT
TTTTTATTTATGCAGAGGCCGAGGCCGCCTCTGCCTCTGAGCTATTCCAGAAGTAGTGAGGAGGCTTTTT
TGGAGGCCTAGGCTTTTGCAAAAAGCTCCCGGGAGCTTGTATATCCATTTTCGGATCTGATCAAGAGACA
GGATGAGGATCGTTTCGCATGATTGAACAAGATGGATTGCACGCAGGTTCTCCGGCCGCTTGGGTGGAGA
GGCTATTCGGCTATGACTGGGCACAACAGACAATCGGCTGCTCTGATGCCGCCGTGTTCCGGCTGTCAGC
GCAGGGGCGCCCGGTTCTTTTTGTCAAGACCGACCTGTCCGGTGCCCTGAATGAACTGCAGGACGAGGCA
GCGCGGCTATCGTGGCTGGCCACGACGGGCGTTCCTTGCGCAGCTGTGCTCGACGTTGTCACTGAAGCGG
GAAGGGACTGGCTGCTATTGGGCGAAGTGCCGGGGCAGGATCTCCTGTCATCTCACCTTGCTCCTGCCGA
GAAAGTATCCATCATGGCTGATGCAATGCGGCGGCTGCATACGCTTGATCCGGCTACCTGCCCATTCGAC
CACCAAGCGAAACATCGCATCGAGCGAGCACGTACTCGGATGGAAGCCGGTCTTGTCGATCAGGATGATC
TGGACGAAGAGCATCAGGGGCTCGCGCCAGCCGAACTGTTCGCCAGGCTCAAGGCGCGCATGCCCGACGG
CGAGGATCTCGTCGTGACCCATGGCGATGCCTGCTTGCCGAATATCATGGTGGAAAATGGCCGCTTTTCT
GGATTCATCGACTGTGGCCGGCTGGGTGTGGCGGACCGCTATCAGGACATAGCGTTGGCTACCCGTGATA
TTGCTGAAGAGCTTGGCGGCGAATGGGCTGACCGCTTCCTCGTGCTTTACGGTATCGCCGCTCCCGATTC
GCAGCGCATCGCCTTCTATCGCCTTCTTGACGAGTTCTTCTGAGCGGGACTCTGGGGTTCGAAATGACCG
ACCAAGCGACGCCCAACCTGCCATCACGAGATTTCGATTCCACCGCCGCCTTCTATGAAAGGTTGGGCTT
CGGAATCGTTTTCCGGGACGCCGGCTGGATGATCCTCCAGCGCGGGGATCTCATGCTGGAGTTCTTCGCC
CACCCCAACTTGTTTATTGCAGCTTATAATGGTTACAAATAAAGCAATAGCATCACAAATTTCACAAATA
AAGCATTTTTTTCACTGCATTCTAGTTGTGGTTTGTCCAAACTCATCAATGTATCTTATCATGTCTGTAT
ACCGTCGACCTCTAGCTAGAGCTTGGCGTAATCATGGTCATAGCTGTTTCCTGTGTGAAATTGTTATCCG
CTCACAATTCCACACAACATACGAGCCGGAAGCATAAAGTGTAAAGCCTGGGGTGCCTAATGAGTGAGCT
AACTCACATTAATTGCGTTGCGCTCACTGCCCGCTTTCCAGTCGGGAAACCTGTCGTGCCAGCTGCATTA
ATGAATCGGCCAACGCGCGGGGAGAGGCGGTTTGCGTATTGGGCGCTCTTCCGCTTCCTCGCTCACTGAC
TCGCTGCGCTCGGTCGTTCGGCTGCGGCGAGCGGTATCAGCTCACTCAAAGGCGGTAATACGGTTATCCA
CAGAATCAGGGGATAACGCAGGAAAGAACATGTGAGCAAAAGGCCAGCAAAAGGCCAGGAACCGTAAAAA
GGCCGCGTTGCTGGCGTTTTTCCATAGGCTCCGCCCCCCTGACGAGCATCACAAAAATCGACGCTCAAGT
CAGAGGTGGCGAAACCCGACAGGACTATAAAGATACCAGGCGTTTCCCCCTGGAAGCTCCCTCGTGCGCT
CTCCTGTTCCGACCCTGCCGCTTACCGGATACCTGTCCGCCTTTCTCCCTTCGGGAAGCGTGGCGCTTTC
TCATAGCTCACGCTGTAGGTATCTCAGTTCGGTGTAGGTCGTTCGCTCCAAGCTGGGCTGTGTGCACGAA
CCCCCCGTTCAGCCCGACCGCTGCGCCTTATCCGGTAACTATCGTCTTGAGTCCAACCCGGTAAGACACG
ACTTATCGCCACTGGCAGCAGCCACTGGTAACAGGATTAGCAGAGCGAGGTATGTAGGCGGTGCTACAGA
GTTCTTGAAGTGGTGGCCTAACTACGGCTACACTAGAAGAACAGTATTTGGTATCTGCGCTCTGCTGAAG
CCAGTTACCTTCGGAAAAAGAGTTGGTAGCTCTTGATCCGGCAAACAAACCACCGCTGGTAGCGGTGGTT
TTTTTGTTTGCAAGCAGCAGATTACGCGCAGAAAAAAAGGATCTCAAGAAGATCCTTTGATCTTTTCTAC
GGGGTCTGACGCTCAGTGGAACGAAAACTCACGTTAAGGGATTTTGGTCATGAGATTATCAAAAAGGATC
TTCACCTAGATCCTTTTAAATTAAAAATGAAGTTTTAAATCAATCTAAAGTATATATGAGTAAACTTGGT
CTGACAGTTACCAATGCTTAATCAGTGAGGCACCTATCTCAGCGATCTGTCTATTTCGTTCATCCATAGT
TGCCTGACTCCCCGTCGTGTAGATAACTACGATACGGGAGGGCTTACCATCTGGCCCCAGTGCTGCAATG
ATACCGCGAGACCCACGCTCACCGGCTCCAGATTTATCAGCAATAAACCAGCCAGCCGGAAGGGCCGAGC
GCAGAAGTGGTCCTGCAACTTTATCCGCCTCCATCCAGTCTATTAATTGTTGCCGGGAAGCTAGAGTAAG
TAGTTCGCCAGTTAATAGTTTGCGCAACGTTGTTGCCATTGCTACAGGCATCGTGGTGTCACGCTCGTCG
TTTGGTATGGCTTCATTCAGCTCCGGTTCCCAACGATCAAGGCGAGTTACATGATCCCCCATGTTGTGCA
AAAAAGCGGTTAGCTCCTTCGGTCCTCCGATCGTTGTCAGAAGTAAGTTGGCCGCAGTGTTATCACTCAT
GGTTATGGCAGCACTGCATAATTCTCTTACTGTCATGCCATCCGTAAGATGCTTTTCTGTGACTGGTGAG
TACTCAACCAAGTCATTCTGAGAATAGTGTATGCGGCGACCGAGTTGCTCTTGCCCGGCGTCAATACGGG
ATAATACCGCGCCACATAGCAGAACTTTAAAAGTGCTCATCATTGGAAAACGTTCTTCGGGGCGAAAACT
CTCAAGGATCTTACCGCTGTTGAGATCCAGTTCGATGTAACCCACTCGTGCACCCAACTGATCTTCAGCA
TCTTTTACTTTCACCAGCGTTTCTGGGTGAGCAAAAACAGGAAGGCAAAATGCCGCAAAAAAGGGAATAA
GGGCGACACGGAAATGTTGAATACTCATACTCTTCCTTTTTCAATATTATTGAAGCATTTATCAGGGTTA
TTGTCTCATGAGCGGATACATATTTGAATGTATTTAGAAAAATAAACAAATAGGGGTTCCGCGCACATTT
CCCCGAAAAGTGCCACCTGACGTC
